Addgene plasmid #146361: pAc5.1B-lambdaN-HA-DmeIF4A_G
Purpose: Insect Expression of DmeIF4A
Depositing lab: Elisa Izaurralde. Depositing organization: Max Planck Institute for Developmental Biology.
Backbone
  Vector backbone: Unknown
  Vector type: Insect Expression
Growth in bacteria
  Bacterial resistance: Ampicillin, 100 μg/mL
  Growth temperature: 37°C
  Growth strain: DH5alpha
  Copy number: Low Copy
Gene/Insert
  Gene/Insert name: DmeIF4A
  Species: D. melanogaster (fly)
  Entrez Gene: eIF-1A (a.k.a. Dmel_CG8053, CG8053, D-eIF1A, D-eIF4c, Dmel\CG8053, EP(3)0935, EP935, Group I, anon-EST:Liang-2.3, anon-EST:Posey4, clone 2.3, eIF-4c, eIF1A, group I)
  Cloning method: Unknown
Terms and licenses: Academic/Nonprofit Terms; Industry Terms: Not Available to Industry
Depositor comments: ORF extracted from NCBI: NM_164668.1 Plasmids from this collection were made available to the research community and donated after the lab closed. Please note that the sequence provided by the depositing laboratory may be theoretical/predicted or based on Sanger sequencing results. There may be discrepancies between sequencing results obtained by Addgene and the depositor sequence. If an Addgene verified sequence is not available, please contact before placing your order to request that our lab fully sequence the plasmid.
How to cite: pAc5.1B-lambdaN-HA-DmeIF4A_G was a gift from Elisa Izaurralde (Addgene plasmid # 146361 ; http://n2t.net/addgene:146361 ; RRID:Addgene_146361)
