[The description below was written by a language model from this plasmid's Addgene catalogue record and pLannotate feature annotations shown in this document.]
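Description:
pAc5.1B-lambdaN-HA-DmeIF4A_G is an insect expression plasmid of about 6.7 kb that produces Drosophila melanogaster eIF4A fused at its N-terminus to a lambdaN peptide and an HA epitope. The catalogue lists the backbone as unknown, although the name and features point to a pAc5.1B-type vector. The Drosophila actin 5C (Ac5) promoter, a strong constitutive promoter, drives the fusion. Such vectors are commonly used in cultured fly cells such as S2, though the record does not name a host cell line. In bacteria the plasmid replicates from a ColE1/pUC-type origin and is selected with ampicillin through the bla gene and its promoter. The feature annotation calls this origin high-copy, whereas the catalogue lists the plasmid as low copy. A fragment of a tetracycline resistance gene and a fragment of SV40 large T antigen are also annotated; both appear to be non-functional backbone remnants.

The reading frame begins with a short fragment of the bacteriophage lambda N antitermination protein. This is followed by an HA tag (annotated as a partial match to 3xHA, so probably a single copy) and the eIF4A coding sequence, which the depositor says was taken from an NCBI reference transcript. A V5 tag from the vector lies downstream, but the record does not show whether it is read in frame with the insert. An SV40 polyadenylation signal follows. The lambdaN peptide binds boxB RNA hairpins, so constructs of this kind are generally used in tethering assays that recruit a protein to a boxB-containing reporter mRNA to test its effect on translation or mRNA stability. The record itself states only insect expression as the purpose. The catalogue's Entrez gene link points to eIF-1A (CG8053), which conflicts with the insert name and with the feature table; both of those identify eIF4A.
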