Features (pLannotate 1.2.2; 11 found; start..end, strand, type, name):
     56..2568    +  promoter       Ac5 promoter: Drosophila melanogaster actin 5C promoter
   2588..2653    +  CDS            N (fragment): REGN_LAMBD - Experimental evidence at protein level: Swiss-Prot protein existence level 1. Plays a role as a transcriptional antitermination factor that allows the virus to initiate its lytic phase. Activates expression of the delayed viral early genes by modifying host RNA polymerase (RNAP) into a form that is resistant to termination signals. This antitermination function requires the host NusA protein which serves to stabilize the interaction between antitermination protein N and host RNA polymerase. From Escherichia phage lambda (Bacteriophage lambda).
   2678..2704    +  CDS            3xHA (fragment): three tandem HA epitope tags
   2723..3931    +  CDS            eIF4A: IF4A_DROME - Also known as eIF-4a From Drosophila melanogaster (Fruit fly).
   3970..4011    +  CDS            V5 tag: epitope tag from simian virus 5
   4111..4245    -  polyA_signal   SV40 poly(A) signal: SV40 polyadenylation signal
   4268..4352    -  CDS            large T antigen (fragment): large T antigen from SV40 (simian virus 40)
   4353..4823    +  CDS            TcR (fragment): tetracycline efflux protein; tet; confers resistance to tetracycline
   4867..5455    -  rep_origin     ori: high-copy-number ColE1/pMB1/pBR322/pUC origin of replication
   5626..6486    -  CDS            AmpR: β-lactamase; bla; confers resistance to ampicillin, carbenicillin, and related antibiotics
   6487..6591    -  promoter       AmpR promoter: bla
>Addgene plasmid #146361 | pAc5.1B-lambdaN-HA-DmeIF4A_G | depositor full sequence | sequence record 288806 | Full Sequence
CTTCAAGGAATTAATTCTATATTCTAAAAACACAAATGATACTTCTAAAAAAAATCATGAATGGCATCAA
CTCTGAATCAAATCTTTGCAGATGCACCTACTTCTCATTTCCACTGTCACATCATTTTTCCAGATCTCGC
TGCCTGTTATGTGGCCCACAAACCAAGACACGTTTTATGGCCATTAAAGCTGGCTGATCGTCGCCAAACA
CCAAATACATATCAATATGTACATTCGAGAAAGAAGCGATCAAAGAAGCGTCTTCGGGCGAGTAGGAGAA
TGCGGAGGAGAAGGAGAACGAGCTGATCTAGTATCTCTCCACAATCCAATGCCAACTGACCAACTGGCCA
TATTCGGAGCAATTTGAAGCCAATTTCCATCGCCTGGCGATCGCTCCATTCTTGGCTATATGTTTTTCAC
CGTTCCCGGGGCCATTTTCAAAGACTCGTCGGTAAGATAAGATTGTGTCACTCGCTGTCTCTCTTCATTT
GTCGAAGAATGCTGAGGAATTTCGCGATGACGTCGGCGAGTATTTTGAAGAATGAGAATAATTTGTATTT
ATACGAAAATCAGTTAGTGGAATTTTCTACAAAAACATGTTATCTATAGATAATTTTGTTGCAAAATATG
TTGACTATGACAAAGATTGTATGTATATACCTTTAATGTATTCTCATTTTCTTATGTATTTATAATGGCA
ATGATGATACTGATGATATTTTAAGATGATGCCAGACCACAGGCTGATTTCTGCGTCTTTTGCCGAACGC
AGTGCATGTGCGGTTGTTGTTTTTTGGAATAGTTTCAATTTTCGGACTGTCCGCTTTGATTTCAGTTTCT
TGGCTTATTCAAAAAGCAAAGTAAAGCCAAAAAAGCGAGATGGCAATACCAAATGCGGCAAAACGGTAGT
GGAAGGAAAGGGGTGCGGGGCAGCGGAAGGAAGGGTGGGGCGGGGCGTGGCGGGGTCTGTGGCTGGGCGC
GACGTCACCGACGTTGGAGCCACTCCTTTGACCATGTGTGCGTGTGTGTATTATTCGTGTCTCGCCACTC
GCCGGTTGTTTTTTTCTTTTTATCTCGCTCTCTCTAGCGCCATCTCGTACGCATGCTCAACGCACCGCAT
GTTGCCGTGTCCTTTATGCGTCATTTTGGCTCGAAATAGGCAATTATTTAAACAAAGATTAGTCAACGAA
AACGCTAAAATAAATAAGTCTACAATATGGTTACTTATTGCCATGTGTGTGCAGCCAACGATAGCAACAA
AAGCAACAACACAGTGGCTTTCCCTCTTTCACTTTTTGTTTGCAAGCGCGTGCGAGCAAGACGGCACGAC
CGGCAAACGCAATTACGCTGACAAAGAGCAGACGAAGTTTTGGCCGAAAAACATCAAGGCGCCTGATACG
AATGCATTTGCAATAACAATTGCGATATTTAATATTGTTTATGAAGCTGTTTGACTTCAAAACACACAAA
AAAAAAAATAAAACAAATTATTTGAAAGAGAATTAGGAATCGGACAGCTTATCGTTACGGGCTAACAGCA
CACCGAGACGAAATAGCTTACCTGACGTCACAGCCTCTGGAAGAACTGCCGCCAAGCAGAGAGAGAGAGA
AAAAGAGGGAGAGCAGCTTAGACCGCATGTGCTTGTGTGTGAGGCGTCTCTCTCTTCGTCTCCTGTTTGC
GCAAACGCATAGACTGCACTGAGAAAATCGATTACCTATTTTTTATGAATGAATATTTGCACTATTACTA
TTCAAAACTATTAAGATAGCAATCACATTCAATAGCCAAATACTATACCACCTGAGCGATGCAACGAAAT
GATCAATTTGAGCAAAAATGCTGCATATTTAGGACGGCATCATTATAGAAATGCTTCTTGCTGTGTACTT
TTCTCTCGTCTGGCAGCTGTTTCGCCGTTATTGTTAAAACCGGCTTAAGTTAGGTGTGTTTTCTACGACT
AGTGATGCCCCTACTAGAAGATGTGTGTTGCACAAATGTCCCTGAATAACCAATTTGAAGTGCAGATAGC
AGTAAACGTAAGCTAATATGAATATTATTTAACTGTAATGTTTTAATATCGCTGGACATTACTAATAAAC
CCACTATAAACACATGTACATATGTATGTTTTGGCATACAATGAGTAGTTGGGGAAAAAATGTGTAAAAG
CACCGTGACCATCACAGCATAAAGATAACCAGCTGAAGTATCGAATATGAGTAACCCCCAAATTGAATCA
CATGCCGCAACTGATAGGACCCATGGAAGTACACTCTTCATGGCGATATACAAGACACACACAAGCACGA
ACACCCAGTTGCGGAGGAAATTCTCCGTAAATGAAAACCCAATCGGCGAACAATTCATACCCATATATGG
TAAAAGTTTTGAACGCGACTTGAGAGCGGAGAGCATTGCGGCTGATAAGGTTTTAGCGCTAAGCGGGCTT
TATAAAACGGGCTGCGGGACCAGTTTTCATATCACTACCGTTTGAGTTCTTGTGCTGTGTGGATACTCCT
CCCGACACAAAGCCGCTCCATCAGCCAGCAGTCGTCTAATCCAGAGACCCCGGATCGGGGTACCAACATG
GACGCACAAACACGACGACGTGAGCGTCGCGCTGAGAAACAAGCTCAATGGAAAGCTGCAAACGGTGGAT
CTCCTCCACATATGGCTTACCCATACGATGTTCCAGATTACGCTCCTCCAAGCTTGAATTCTATGGATGA
CCGAAATGAGATACCTCAGGATGGCCCCGCCAGCATGGAACCCGAGGGCGTCATCGAGTCCACCTGGCAC
GAGGTGTACGACAACTTCGATGACATGAACTTGCGCGAGGAGTTGCTGCGCGGCATCTACGGTTATGGTT
TCGAGAAGCCGTCGGCCATCCAGCAGCGCGCCATCATTCCCTGTGTGAGGGGTCGCGATGTCATTGCCCA
GGCCCAGTCGGGAACTGGCAAGACTGCCACCTTCTCGATTGCTATCCTTCAGCAAATCGACACGAGCATT
CGCGAGTGCCAGGCGCTGATCCTGGCCCCCACTCGCGAGTTGGCCACGCAGATCCAGCGCGTGGTGATGG
CGCTCGGCGAGTACATGAAGGTGCACTCGCACGCCTGCATTGGCGGCACTAACGTGCGCGAAGACGCCCG
CATCTTGGAATCCGGTTGCCATGTGGTGGTGGGCACTCCTGGCCGCGTCTACGACATGATCAACCGCAAG
GTGCTGCGCACCCAGTACATCAAGCTGTTCGTGCTGGATGAGGCCGATGAGATGTTGTCCCGCGGTTTCA
AGGATCAGATCCAGGATGTCTTCAAGATGCTGCCCCCAGATGTGCAGGTCATCCTGCTGTCCGCCACCAT
GCCGCCGGATGTGCTCGAAGTGAGCCGTTGCTTCATGCGTGATCCCGTCAGCATCCTGGTTAAGAAGGAG
GAACTGACCCTTGAGGGTATCAAGCAGTTTTACGTCAACGTGAAGCAGGAGAACTGGAAACTGGGCACCC
TTTGCGATCTGTACGATACGCTGTCCATCACCCAGTCGGTAATCTTCTGCAACACCCGTCGCAAGGTGGA
CCAACTGACCCAGGAGATGTCTATCCACAACTTCACCGTCTCGGCCATGCACGGCGACATGGAGCAGCGT
GATCGCGAGGTCATCATGAAACAATTCCGTTCGGGCTCGTCTCGTGTTCTGATTACCACTGATTTACTGG
CGCGCGGTATTGATGTGCAGCAGGTGTCGTTGGTCATCAACTATGATCTGCCCTCGAACCGCGAGAACTA
CATTCATAGAATTGGTCGCGGTGGTCGTTTCGGTCGCAAGGGTGTTGCGATCAACTTTATTACAGATGAT
GATCGACGAATCCTTAAGGATATTGAACAGTTCTACCACACAACAATTGAGGAAATGCCTGCTAATATTG
CCGATTTGATTTAAGCGGCCGCTCGAGTCTAGAGGGCCCGCGGTTCGAAGGTAAGCCTATCCCTAACCCT
CTCCTCGGTCTCGATTCTACGCGTACCGGTCATCATCACCATCACCATTGAGTTTAAACCCGCTGATCAG
CCTCGACTGTGCCTTCTAAGGCCTGAGCTCGCTGATCAGCCTCGATCGAGGATCCAGACATGATAAGATA
CATTGATGAGTTTGGACAAACCACAACTAGAATGCAGTGAAAAAAATGCTTTATTTGTGAAATTTGTGAT
GCTATTGCTTTATTTGTAACCATTATAAGCTGCAATAAACAAGTTAACAACAACAATTGCATTCATTTTA
TGTTTCAGGTTCAGGGGGAGGTGTGGGAGGTTTTTTAAAGCAAGTAAAACCTCTACAAATGTGGTATGGC
TGATTATGATCAGTCGACCGATGCCCTTGAGAGCCTTCAACCCAGTCAGCTCCTTCCGGTGGGCGCGGGG
CATGACTATCGTCGCCGCACTTATGACTGTCTTCTTTATCATGCAACTCGTAGGACAGGTGCCGGCAGCG
CTCTGGGTCATTTTCGGCGAGGACCGCTTTCGCTGGAGCGCGACGATGATCGGCCTGTCGCTTGCGGTAT
TCGGAATCTTGCACGCCCTCGCTCAAGCCTTCGTCACTGGTCCCGCCACCAAACGTTTCGGCGAGAAGCA
GGCCATTATCGCCGGCATGGCGGCCGACGCGCTGGGCTACGTCTTGCTGGCGTTCGCGACGCGAGGCTGG
ATGGCCTTCCCCATTATGATTCTTCTCGCTTCCGGCGGCATCGGGATGCCCGCGTTGCAGGCCATGCTGT
CCAGGCAGGTAGATGACGACCATCAGGGACAGCTTCAAGGATCGCTCGCGGCTCTTACCAGCCAGCAAAA
GGCCAGGAACCGTAAAAAGGCCGCGTTGCTGGCGTTTTTCCATAGGCTCCGCCCCCCTGACGAGCATCAC
AAAAATCGACGCTCAAGTCAGAGGTGGCGAAACCCGACAGGACTATAAAGATACCAGGCGTTTCCCCCTG
GAAGCTCCCTCGTGCGCTCTCCTGTTCCGACCCTGCCGCTTACCGGATACCTGTCCGCCTTTCTCCCTTC
GGGAAGCGTGGCGCTTTCTCAATGCTCACGCTGTAGGTATCTCAGTTCGGTGTAGGTCGTTCGCTCCAAG
CTGGGCTGTGTGCACGAACCCCCCGTTCAGCCCGACCGCTGCGCCTTATCCGGTAACTATCGTCTTGAGT
CCAACCCGGTAAGACACGACTTATCGCCACTGGCAGCAGCCACTGGTAACAGGATTAGCAGAGCGAGGTA
TGTAGGCGGTGCTACAGAGTTCTTGAAGTGGTGGCCTAACTACGGCTACACTAGAAGGACAGTATTTGGT
ATCTGCGCTCTGCTGAAGCCAGTTACCTTCGGAAAAAGAGTTGGTAGCTCTTGATCCGGCAAACAAACCA
CCGCTGGTAGCGGTGGTTTTTTTGTTTGCAAGCAGCAGATTACGCGCAGAAAAAAAGGATCTCAAGAAGA
TCCTTTGATCTTTTCTACGGGGTCTGACGCTCAGTGGAACGAAAACTCACGTTAAGGGATTTTGGTCATG
AGATTATCAAAAAGGATCTTCACCTAGATCCTTTTAAATTAAAAATGAAGTTTTAAATCAATCTAAAGTA
TATATGAGTAAACTTGGTCTGACAGTTACCAATGCTTAATCAGTGAGGCACCTATCTCAGCGATCTGTCT
ATTTCGTTCATCCATAGTTGCCTGACTCCCCGTCGTGTAGATAACTACGATACGGGAGGGCTTACCATCT
GGCCCCAGTGCTGCAATGATACCGCGAGACCCACGCTCACCGGCTCCAGATTTATCAGCAATAAACCAGC
CAGCCGGAAGGGCCGAGCGCAGAAGTGGTCCTGCAACTTTATCCGCCTCCATCCAGTCTATTAATTGTTG
CCGGGAAGCTAGAGTAAGTAGTTCGCCAGTTAATAGTTTGCGCAACGTTGTTGCCATTGCTGCAGGCATC
GTGGTGTCACGCTCGTCGTTTGGTATGGCTTCATTCAGCTCCGGTTCCCAACGATCAAGGCGAGTTACAT
GATCCCCCATGTTGTGCAAAAAAGCGGTTAGCTCCTTCGGTCCTCCGATCGTTGTCAGAAGTAAGTTGGC
CGCAGTGTTATCACTCATGGTTATGGCAGCACTGCATAATTCTCTTACTGTCATGCCATCCGTAAGATGC
TTTTCTGTGACTGGTGAGTACTCAACCAAGTCATTCTGAGAATAGTGTATGCGGCGACCGAGTTGCTCTT
GCCCGGCGTCAACACGGGATAATACCGCGCCACATAGCAGAACTTTAAAAGTGCTCATCATTGGAAAACG
TTCTTCGGGGCGAAAACTCTCAAGGATCTTACCGCTGTTGAGATCCAGTTCGATGTAACCCACTCGTGCA
CCCAACTGATCTTCAGCATCTTTTACTTTCACCAGCGTTTCTGGGTGAGCAAAAACAGGAAGGCAAAATG
CCGCAAAAAAGGGAATAAGGGCGACACGGAAATGTTGAATACTCATACTCTTCCTTTTTCAATATTATTG
AAGCATTTATCAGGGTTATTGTCTCATGAGCGGATACATATTTGAATGTATTTAGAAAAATAAACAAATA
GGGGTTCCGCGCACATTTCCCCGAAAAGTGCCACCTGACGTCTAAGAAACCATTATTATCATGACATTAA
CCTATAAAAATAGGCGTATCACGAGGCCCTTTCGT
